Addgene plasmid #67710: pME-6MTzactMap2k2b
Purpose: Middle entry clone
Depositing lab: Nathan Lawson. Depositing organization: University of Massachusetts, Worcester. Publication: Vegfc acts through ERK to induce sprouting and differentiation of trunk lymphatic progenitors. Shin M, Male I, Beane TJ, Villefranc JA, Kok FO, Zhu LJ, Lawson ND. Development. 2016 Oct 15;143(20):3785-3795. Epub 2016 Sep 12. 10.1242/dev.137901 PubMed 27621059.
Backbone
  Vector backbone: pDONR221
  Backbone manufacturer: Invitrogen
Growth in bacteria
  Bacterial resistance: Kanamycin, 50 μg/mL
  Growth temperature: 37°C
  Growth strain: Top10
  Copy number: High Copy
Gene/Insert
  Gene/Insert name: activated Map2k2b
  Species: D. rerio (zebrafish)
  Mutation: S221D, S225D
  Entrez Gene: map2k2b (a.k.a. zgc:172250)
  Promoter: none
  Cloning method: Gateway Cloning
  Sequencing primers: 5′ M13F; 3′ M13R
Terms and licenses: Academic/Nonprofit Terms; Industry Terms: Not Available to Industry
How to cite: pME-6MTzactMap2k2b was a gift from Nathan Lawson (Addgene plasmid # 67710 ; http://n2t.net/addgene:67710 ; RRID:Addgene_67710)
