[The description below was written by a language model from this plasmid's Addgene catalogue record and pLannotate feature annotations shown in this document.]
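Description:
pME-6MTzactMap2k2b is a Gateway middle entry clone built in the pDONR221 backbone (Invitrogen), about 4.1 kb in size. It is maintained in E. coli as a high-copy plasmid through a ColE1/pUC-type origin and selected with kanamycin via the KanR aminoglycoside phosphotransferase gene. rrnB T1 and T2 transcription terminators lie upstream of the cloning region, where they insulate the insert from read-through transcription. The short lacI and lacZα fragments and T7 promoter sequences picked up by the annotation appear to be backbone or cloning remnants rather than functional elements.

The payload sits between attL1 and attL2 recombination sites. It consists of six tandem Myc epitope tags (the "6MT" in the name) positioned upstream of the coding sequence for zebrafish Map2k2b, a MEK-family dual-specificity kinase of the MAPK/ERK cascade. The automated annotation labels this open reading frame as human MAP2K1 by homology, but the catalogue record identifies it as D. rerio map2k2b. The kinase carries S221D and S225D substitutions, described in the record as an activated form. Aspartate replacements at such serines are generally used to mimic phosphorylation by the upstream kinase and so make the enzyme constitutively active.

The entry clone itself has no promoter. Expression requires an LR Clonase reaction that transfers the tagged cassette into a destination vector, typically in a multisite assembly with a 5′ promoter entry clone and a 3′ element. The associated publication concerns Vegfc signalling through ERK in zebrafish trunk lymphatic progenitors, so the construct is likely intended for driving ERK pathway activation in chosen tissues, with the Myc tags allowing detection of the protein.
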