Features (pLannotate 1.2.2; 17 found; start..end, strand, type, name):
    121..213     +  CDS            lacI (fragment): lac repressor; lacI; The lac repressor binds to the lac operator to inhibit transcription in E. coli. This inhibition can be relieved by adding lactose or isopropyl-β-D-thiogalactopyranoside (IPTG).
    268..295     -  terminator     rrnB T2 terminator: transcription terminator T2 from the E. coli rrnB gene
    427..470     +  terminator     rrnB T1 terminator: Escherichia coli rrnB; transcription terminator T1 from the E. coli rrnB gene
    517..553     -  CDS            lacZα (fragment): LacZα fragment of β-galactosidase; lacZ fragment
    569..668     +  protein_bind   attL1: mutant version of attL; recombination site for the Gateway® LR reaction LR Clonase™
    713..742     +  CDS            Myc: Myc (human c-Myc proto-oncogene) epitope tag
    752..781     +  CDS            Myc: Myc (human c-Myc proto-oncogene) epitope tag
    791..820     +  CDS            Myc: Myc (human c-Myc proto-oncogene) epitope tag
    830..859     +  CDS            Myc: Myc (human c-Myc proto-oncogene) epitope tag
    869..898     +  CDS            Myc: Myc (human c-Myc proto-oncogene) epitope tag
    932..961     +  CDS            Myc: Myc (human c-Myc proto-oncogene) epitope tag
   1001..2170    +  CDS            MAP2K1: MP2K1_HUMAN - Also known as MEK1, PRKMK1. Experimental evidence at protein level: Swiss-Prot protein existence level 1. Dual specificity protein kinase which acts as an essential component of the MAP kinase signal transduction pathway. Binding of extracellular ligands such as growth factors, cytokines and hormones to their cell-surface receptors activates RAS and this initiates RAF1 activation. RAF1 then further activates the dual-specificity protein kinases MAP2K1/MEK1 and MAP2K2/MEK2. Both MAP2K1/MEK1 and MAP2K2/MEK2 function specifically in the MAPK/ERK cascade, and catalyze the concomitant
   2187..2204    -  promoter       T7 promoter (fragment): promoter for bacteriophage T7 RNA polymerase
   2208..2307    -  protein_bind   attL2: mutant version of attL; recombination site for the Gateway® LR reaction LR Clonase™
   2325..2343    -  promoter       T7 promoter: promoter for bacteriophage T7 RNA polymerase
   2477..3286    +  CDS            KanR: aminoglycoside phosphotransferase; aph(3')-Ia; confers resistance to kanamycin in bacteria or G418 (Geneticin®) in eukaryotes
   3433..4021    +  rep_origin     ori: high-copy-number ColE1/pMB1/pBR322/pUC origin of replication
>Addgene plasmid #67710 | pME-6MTzactMap2k2b | depositor full sequence | sequence record 117327 | full sequence
CTTTCCTGCGTTATCCCCTGATTCTGTGGATAACCGTATTACCGCCTTTGAGTGAGCTGATACCGCTCGC
CGCAGCCGAACGACCGAGCGCAGCGAGTCAGTGAGCGAGGAAGCGGAAGAGCGCCCAATACGCAAACCGC
CTCTCCCCGCGCGTTGGCCGATTCATTAATGCAGCTGGCACGACAGGTTTCCCGACTGGAAAGCGGGCAG
TGAGCGCAACGCAATTAATACGCGTACCGCTAGCCAGGAAGAGTTTGTAGAAACGCAAAAAGGCCATCCG
TCAGGATGGCCTTCTGCTTAGTTTGATGCCTGGCAGTTTATGGCGGGCGTCCTGCCCGCCACCCTCCGGG
CCGTTGCTTCACAACGTTCAAATCCGCTCCCGGCGGATTTGTCCTACTCAGGAGAGCGTTCACCGACAAA
CAACAGATAAAACGAAAGGCCCAGTCTTCCGACTGAGCCTTTCGTTTTATTTGATGCCTGGCAGTTCCCT
ACTCTCGCGTTAACGCTAGCATGGATGTTTTCCCAGTCACGACGTTGTAAAACGACGGCCAGTCTTAAGC
TCGGGCCCCAAATAATGATTTTATTTTGACTGATAGTGACCTGTTCGTTGCAACAAATTGATGAGCAATG
CTTTTTTATAATGCCAACTTTGTACAAAAAAGCAGGCTCCGCCACCATGCTTTTTGCAGGATCCCATCGA
TTTAAAGCTATGGAGCAAAAGCTCATTTCTGAAGAGGACTTGAATGAAATGGAGCAAAAGCTCATTTCTG
AAGAGGACTTGAATGAAATGGAGCAAAAGCTCATTTCTGAAGAGGACTTGAATGAAATGGAGCAAAAGCT
CATTTCTGAAGAGGACTTGAATGAAATGGAGCAAAAGCTCATTTCTGAAGAGGACTTGAATGAAATGGAG
AGCTTGGGCGACCTCACCATGGAGCAAAAGCTCATTTCTGAAGAGGACTTGAATTTAGAGATCTCGAATT
CAAGGCCTCTCGAGATGGCTCCCAAAAAGAGGCCAGATCCTATAGTTATAACTGGAAGCGGAGAAGCACA
GACGACCTCCACGCCCATAGATGCTGCATCAGAAGCGAATCTTGAAGCCCTGCAGAAGAAGCTGGATGAG
CTGGATTTGGACGAGCAGCAGAAGAAGCGTCTGGAAGCTTTCCTCACGCAGAAAGCCAATCTGGGAGAGC
TGAAGGACGATGATTTCCAGCATATCTGTGAACTGGGAGCTGGAAACGGAGGAGTGGTGAATAAAGTGTG
CCACAAACCTTCAGGTCTCGTCATGGCCCGGAAGTTAATTCACCTGGAGATCAAGCCGGCCATCAGGCAT
CAGATCATCAGAGAGCTGCAGGTCTTGCATGAGTGTAATTCACCATACATCGTGGGTTTTTACGGCGCAT
TTTACAGCGATGGCGAGATTAGTATCTGTATGGAGAACATGGACGGCGGATCGTTGGATCAGGTCCTGAA
AGAGGCTCGCAGAATCCCAGAGGAGATTTTGGGAAAAGTCAGCATAGCTGTTTTAAGAGGTCTTGCTTAC
CTTCGAGAAAAGCACCAGATTATTCACAGAGATGTGAAACCCTCAAATATTCTGGTAAACTGTCGCGGGG
AGATCAAGCTGTGTGACTTCGGTGTGAGCGGGCAGCTGATCGACGACATGGCCAACGACTTTGTAGGAAC
ACGCTCATACATGTCGCCGGAGCGGTTGCAGGGCACTCATTACTCGGTTCAGTCAGACGTGTGGAGTATG
GGTCTCTCTCTGGTGGAGCTCGCCATCGGCCGATACCCTATTCCTCCACCTGACGCCAAGGAGCTGGAGG
GCATCTTCGGCAGGGCACTGATGGATGTTGGAGATTCAGAAACACACAGCACGTCTCCTCGACCCAGACC
ACCTGGCAGACCCATCAGCGGTCATGGGCCGGTCATGGCTATATTTGAGCTGCTGGATTATATAGTCAAT
GAGCCTCCTCCTAAACTGCCTCACGGCGTCTTCACTCCTGATTTCCAGGACTTTGTGACCAACTGTCTTA
TTAAAAACCCTGCAGACAGAGCGGACCTGAAGATGCTGATGAATCACACATTTATCAAACGCGCCGAAGT
GGAGGAGATGGACTTTGCTGGATGGTTGTGTAAAACAATGGGTCTCAATCAGCCCAGCACACCCACACAA
ACAACTGAATCTAGAACTATAGTGAGTCGTATTACGCACCCAGCTTTCTTGTACAAAGTTGGCATTATAA
GAAAGCATTGCTTATCAATTTGTTGCAACGAACAGGTCACTATCAGTCAAAATAAAATCATTATTTGCCA
TCCAGCTGATATCCCCTATAGTGAGTCGTATTACATGGTCATAGCTGTTTCCTGGCAGCTCTGGCCCGTG
TCTCAAAATCTCTGATGTTACATTGCACAAGATAAAATAATATCATCATGAACAATAAAACTGTCTGCTT
ACATAAACAGTAATACAAGGGGTGTTATGAGCCATATTCAACGGGAAACGTCGAGGCCGCGATTAAATTC
CAACATGGATGCTGATTTATATGGGTATAAATGGGCTCGCGATAATGTCGGGCAATCAGGTGCGACAATC
TATCGCTTGTATGGGAAGCCCGATGCGCCAGAGTTGTTTCTGAAACATGGCAAAGGTAGCGTTGCCAATG
ATGTTACAGATGAGATGGTCAGACTAAACTGGCTGACGGAATTTATGCCTCTTCCGACCATCAAGCATTT
TATCCGTACTCCTGATGATGCATGGTTACTCACCACTGCGATCCCCGGAAAAACAGCATTCCAGGTATTA
GAAGAATATCCTGATTCAGGTGAAAATATTGTTGATGCGCTGGCAGTGTTCCTGCGCCGGTTGCATTCGA
TTCCTGTTTGTAATTGTCCTTTTAACAGCGATCGCGTATTTCGTCTCGCTCAGGCGCAATCACGAATGAA
TAACGGTTTGGTTGATGCGAGTGATTTTGATGACGAGCGTAATGGCTGGCCTGTTGAACAAGTCTGGAAA
GAAATGCATAAACTTTTGCCATTCTCACCGGATTCAGTCGTCACTCATGGTGATTTCTCACTTGATAACC
TTATTTTTGACGAGGGGAAATTAATAGGTTGTATTGATGTTGGACGAGTCGGAATCGCAGACCGATACCA
GGATCTTGCCATCCTATGGAACTGCCTCGGTGAGTTTTCTCCTTCATTACAGAAACGGCTTTTTCAAAAA
TATGGTATTGATAATCCTGATATGAATAAATTGCAGTTTCATTTGATGCTCGATGAGTTTTTCTAATCAG
AATTGGTTAATTGGTTGTAACACTGGCAGAGCATTACGCTGACTTGACGGGACGGCGCAAGCTCATGACC
AAAATCCCTTAACGTGAGTTACGCGTCGTTCCACTGAGCGTCAGACCCCGTAGAAAAGATCAAAGGATCT
TCTTGAGATCCTTTTTTTCTGCGCGTAATCTGCTGCTTGCAAACAAAAAAACCACCGCTACCAGCGGTGG
TTTGTTTGCCGGATCAAGAGCTACCAACTCTTTTTCCGAAGGTAACTGGCTTCAGCAGAGCGCAGATACC
AAATACTGTTCTTCTAGTGTAGCCGTAGTTAGGCCACCACTTCAAGAACTCTGTAGCACCGCCTACATAC
CTCGCTCTGCTAATCCTGTTACCAGTGGCTGCTGCCAGTGGCGATAAGTCGTGTCTTACCGGGTTGGACT
CAAGACGATAGTTACCGGATAAGGCGCAGCGGTCGGGCTGAACGGGGGGTTCGTGCACACAGCCCAGCTT
GGAGCGAACGACCTACACCGAACTGAGATACCTACAGCGTGAGCTATGAGAAAGCGCCACGCTTCCCGAA
GGGAGAAAGGCGGACAGGTATCCGGTAAGCGGCAGGGTCGGAACAGGAGAGCGCACGAGGGAGCTTCCAG
GGGGAAACGCCTGGTATCTTTATAGTCCTGTCGGGTTTCGCCACCTCTGACTTGAGCGTCGATTTTTGTG
ATGCTCGTCAGGGGGGCGGAGCCTATGGAAAAACGCCAGCAACGCGGCCTTTTTACGGTTCCTGGCCTTT
TGCTGGCCTTTTGCTCACATG
