>Addgene plasmid #67710 | pME-6MTzactMap2k2b | addgene partial sequence | sequence record 121169 | M13pUC-Fwd 5'-CCCAGTCACGACGTTGTAAAACG-3'
AGCTCGGGCCCCAAATAATGATTTTATTTTGACTGATAGTGACCTGTTCGTTGCAACAAATTGATGAGCA
ATGCTTTTTTATAATGCCAACTTTGTACAAAAAAGCAGGCTCCGCCACCATGCTTTTTGCAGGATCCCAT
CGATTTAAAGCTATGGAGCAAAAGCTCATTTCTGAAGAGGACTTGAATGAAATGGAGCAAAAGCTCATTT
CTGAAGAGGACTTGAATGAAATGGAGCAAAAGCTCATTTCTGAAGAGGACTTGAATGAAATGGAGCAAAA
GCTCATTTCTGAAGAGGACTTGAATGAAATGGAGCAAAAGCTCATTTCTGAAGAGGACTTGAATGAAATG
GAGAGCTTGGGCGACCTCACCATGGAGCAAAAGCTCATTTCTGAAGAGGACTTGAATTTAGAGATCTCGA
ATTCAAGGCCTCTCGAGATGGCTCCCAAAAAGAGGCCAGATCCTATAGTTATAACTGGAAGCGGAGAAGC
ACAGACGACCTCCACGCCCATAGATGCTGCATCAGAAGCGAATCTTGAAGCCCTGCAGAAGAAGCTGGAT
GAGCTGGATTTGGACGAGCAGCAGAAGAAGCGTCTGGAAGCTTTCCTCACGCAGAAAGCCAATCTGGGAG
AGCTGAAGGACGATGATTTCCAGCATATCTGTGAACTGGGAGCTGGAAACGGAGGAGTGGTGAATAAAGT
GTGCCACAAACCTTCAGGTCTCGTCATGGCCCGGAAGTTAATTCACCTGGAGATCAAGCCGGCCATCAGG
CATCAGATCATCAGAGAGCTGCAGGTCTTGCATGAGTGTAATTCACCATACATCGTGGGTTTTTACGGCG
CATTTTACAGCGATGGCGAGATTAGTATCTGTATGGAGAACATGGACGGCGGATCGTTGGATCAGGTCCT
GAAAGAGGCTCGCAGAATCCCAGAGGAGATTTTGGGAAAAGTCAGCATAGCTGTTTTAAGAGGTCTTGCT
TACCTTCGAGAAAAGCACCAGATTATTCACAGAGATGTGAAACCCTCAAATATTCTGGTAAACTGTCGCG
GGGAGATCAAGCTGTGTGACTTCGGTGTGAGCGGGCAGCTGATCGACGACATGGCCAACGACTTTGTAGG
AACACGCTCATACATGTCGCCGGAGCGGTTGC
