>Addgene plasmid #67710 | pME-6MTzactMap2k2b | addgene partial sequence | sequence record 121170 | M13-Rev 5'-CAGGAAACAGCTATGACC-3'
TCAGCTGGATGGCAAATAATGATTTTATTTTGACTGATAGTGACCTGTTCGTTGCAACAAATTGATAAGC
AATGCTTTCTTATAATGCCAACTTTGTACAAGAAAGCTGGGTGCGTAATACGACTCACTATAGTTCTAGA
TTCAGTTGTTTGTGTGGGTGTGCTGGGCTGATTGAGACCCATTGTTTTACACAACCATCCAGCAAAGTCC
ATCTCCTCCACTTCGGCGCGTTTGATAAATGTGTGATTCATCAGCATCTTCAGGTCCGCTCTGTCTGCAG
GGTTTTTAATAAGACAGTTGGTCACAAAGTCCTGGAAATCAGGAGTGAAGACGCCGTGAGGCAGTTTAGG
AGGAGGCTCATTGACTATATAATCCAGCAGCTCAAATATAGCCATGACCGGCCCATGACCGCTGATGGGT
CTGCCAGGTGGTCTGGGTCGAGGAGACGTGCTGTGTGTTTCTGAATCTCCAACATCCATCAGTGCCCTGC
CGAAGATGCCCTCCAGCTCCTTGGCGTCAGGTGGAGGAATAGGGTATCGGCCGATGGCGAGCTCCACCAG
AGAGAGACCCATACTCCACACGTCTGACTGAACCGAGTAATGAGTGCCCTGCAACCGCTCCGGCGACATG
TATGAGCGTGTTCCTACAAAGTCGTTGGCCATGTCGTCGATCAGCTGCCCGCTCACACCGAAGTCACACA
GCTTGATCTCCCCGCGACAGTTTACCAGAATATTTGAGGGTTTCACATCTCTGTGAATAATCTGGTGCTT
TTCTCGAAGGTAAGCAAGACCTCTTAAAACAGCTATGCTGACTTTTCCCAAAATCTCCTCTGGGATTCTG
CGAGCCTCTTTCAGGACCTGATCCAACGATCCGCCGTCCATGTTCTCCATACAGATACTAATCTCGCCAT
CGCTGTAAAATGCGCCGTAAAAACCCACGATGTATGGTGAATTACACTCATGCAAGACCTGCAGCTCTCT
GATGATCTGATGCCTGATGGCCGGCTTGATCTCCAGGTGAATTAACTTCCGGGCCATGACGAGACCTGAA
GGTTTGTGGCACACTTT
